>Addgene plasmid #228562 | TdLanYFP-AURKA-Aquamarine | addgene full sequence | sequence record 457676 | Addgene NGS Result
AAGCATGCATCTCAATTAGTCAGCAACCATAGTCCCGCCCCTAACTCCGCCCATCCCGCCCCTAACTCCG
CCCAGTTCCGCCCATTCTCCGCCCCATGGCTGACTAATTTTTTTTATTTATGCAGAGGCCGAGGCCGCCT
CGGCCTCTGAGCTATTCCAGAAGTAGTGAGGAGGCTTTTTTGGAGGCCTAGGCTTTTGCAAAGATCGATC
AAGAGACAGGATGAGGATCGTTTCGCATGATTGAACAAGATGGATTGCACGCAGGTTCTCCGGCCGCTTG
GGTGGAGAGGCTATTCGGCTATGACTGGGCACAACAGACAATCGGCTGCTCTGATGCCGCCGTGTTCCGG
CTGTCAGCGCAGGGGCGCCCGGTTCTTTTTGTCAAGACCGACCTGTCCGGTGCCCTGAATGAACTGCAAG
ACGAGGCAGCGCGGCTATCGTGGCTGGCCACGACGGGCGTTCCTTGCGCAGCTGTGCTCGACGTTGTCAC
TGAAGCGGGAAGGGACTGGCTGCTATTGGGCGAAGTGCCGGGGCAGGATCTCCTGTCATCTCACCTTGCT
CCTGCCGAGAAAGTATCCATCATGGCTGATGCAATGCGGCGGCTGCATACGCTTGATCCGGCTACCTGCC
CATTCGACCACCAAGCGAAACATCGCATCGAGCGAGCACGTACTCGGATGGAAGCCGGTCTTGTCGATCA
GGATGATCTGGACGAAGAGCATCAGGGGCTCGCGCCAGCCGAACTGTTCGCCAGGCTCAAGGCGAGCATG
CCCGACGGCGAGGATCTCGTCGTGACCCATGGCGATGCCTGCTTGCCGAATATCATGGTGGAAAATGGCC
GCTTTTCTGGATTCATCGACTGTGGCCGGCTGGGTGTGGCGGACCGCTATCAGGACATAGCGTTGGCTAC
CCGTGATATTGCTGAAGAGCTTGGCGGCGAATGGGCTGACCGCTTCCTCGTGCTTTACGGTATCGCCGCT
CCCGATTCGCAGCGCATCGCCTTCTATCGCCTTCTTGACGAGTTCTTCTGAGCGGGACTCTGGGGTTCGA
AATGACCGACCAAGCGACGCCCAACCTGCCATCACGAGATTTCGATTCCACCGCCGCCTTCTATGAAAGG
TTGGGCTTCGGAATCGTTTTCCGGGACGCCGGCTGGATGATCCTCCAGCGCGGGGATCTCATGCTGGAGT
TCTTCGCCCACCCTAGGGGGAGGCTAACTGAAACACGGAAGGAGACAATACCGGAAGGAACCCGCGCTAT
GACGGCAATAAAAAGACAGAATAAAACGCACGGTGTTGGGTCGTTTGTTCATAAACGCGGGGTTCGGTCC
CAGGGCTGGCACTCTGTCGATACCCCACCGAGACCCCATTGGGGCCAATACGCCCGCGTTTCTTCCTTTT
CCCCACCCCACCCCCCAAGTTCGGGTGAAGGCCCAGGGCTCGCAGCCAACGTCGGGGCGGCAGGCCCTGC
CATAGCCTCAGGTTACTCATATATACTTTAGATTGATTTAAAACTTCATTTTTAATTTAAAAGGATCTAG
GTGAAGATCCTTTTTGATAATCTCATGACCAAAATCCCTTAACGTGAGTTTTCGTTCCACTGAGCGTCAG
ACCCCGTAGAAAAGATCAAAGGATCTTCTTGAGATCCTTTTTTTCTGCGCGTAATCTGCTGCTTGCAAAC
AAAAAAACCACCGCTACCAGCGGTGGTTTGTTTGCCGGATCAAGAGCTACCAACTCTTTTTCCGAAGGTA
ACTGGCTTCAGCAGAGCGCAGATACCAAATACTGTTCTTCTAGTGTAGCCGTAGTTAGGCCACCACTTCA
AGAACTCTGTAGCACCGCCTACATACCTCGCTCTGCTAATCCTGTTACCAGTGGCTGCTGCCAGTGGCGA
TAAGTCGTGTCTTACCGGGTTGGACTCAAGACGATAGTTACCGGATAAGGCGCAGCGGTCGGGCTGAACG
GGGGGTTCGTGCACACAGCCCAGCTTGGAGCGAACGACCTACACCGAACTGAGATACCTACAGCGTGAGC
TATGAGAAAGCGCCACGCTTCCCGAAGGGAGAAAGGCGGACAGGTATCCGGTAAGCGGCAGGGTCGGAAC
AGGAGAGCGCACGAGGGAGCTTCCAGGGGGAAACGCCTGGTATCTTTATAGTCCTGTCGGGTTTCGCCAC
CTCTGACTTGAGCGTCGATTTTTGTGATGCTCGTCAGGGGGGCGGAGCCTATGGAAAAACGCCAGCAACG
CGGCCTTTTTACGGTTCCTGGCCTTTTGCTGGCCTTTTGCTCACATGTTCTTTCCTGCGTTATCCCCTGA
TTCTGTGGATAACCGTATTACCGCCATGCATTAGTTATTAATAGTAATCAATTACGGGGTCATTAGTTCA
TAGCCCATATATGGAGTTCCGCGTTACATAACTTACGGTAAATGGCCCGCCTGGCTGACCGCCCAACGAC
CCCCGCCCATTGACGTCAATAATGACGTATGTTCCCATAGTAACGCCAATAGGGACTTTCCATTGACGTC
AATGGGTGGAGTATTTACGGTAAACTGCCCACTTGGCAGTACATCAAGTGTATCATATGCCAAGTACGCC
CCCTATTGACGTCAATGACGGTAAATGGCCCGCCTGGCATTATGCCCAGTACATGACCTTATGGGACTTT
CCTACTTGGCAGTACATCTACGTATTAGTCATCGCTATTACCATGGTGATGCGGTTTTGGCAGTACATCA
ATGGGCGTGGATAGCGGTTTGACTCACGGGGATTTCCAAGTCTCCACCCCATTGACGTCAATGGGAGTTT
GTTTTGGCACCAAAATCAACGGGACTTTCCAAAATGTCGTAACAACTCCGCCCCATTGACGCAAATGGGC
GGTAGGCGTGTACGGTGGGAGGTCTATATAAGCAGAGCTGGTTTAGTGAACCGTCAGATCCGCTAGCGCT
ACCGGACTCAGATCTCGAGATGGTCTCCAAAGGAGAGGAGGATAACATGGCCTCTCTCCCAGCGACACAT
GAGTTACACATCTTTGGCTCCTTCAACGGTGTGGACTTTGACATGGTGGGTCGTGGCACCGGCAATCCAA
ATGATGGTTATGAGGAGTTAAACCTGAAGTCCACCAAGGGTGACCTCCAGTTCTCCCCCTGGATTCTGGT
CCCTCAAATCGGGTATGGATTCCATCAGTACCTGCCCTTCCCCGACGGGATGTCGCCTTTCCAGGCCGCC
ATGAAAGATGGCTCCGGATACCAAGTCCATCGCACAATGCAGTTTGAAGACGGTGCCTCCCTGACTTCCA
ACTACCGCTACACCTACGAGGGAAGCCACATCAAAGGAGAGTTTCAGGTGAAGGGGACTGGTTTCCCTGC
TGACGGTCCTGTGATGACCAACTCGCTGACCGCTGCGGACTGGTGCGTGACCAAGATGCTGTACCCCAAC
GACAAAACCATCATCAGCACCTTTGACTGGACTTACACCACTGGAAATGGCAAGCGCTACCAGAGCACTG
CGCGGACCACCTACACCTTTGCCAAGCCAATGGCGGCCAACATCCTGAAGAACCAGCCGATGTTCGTGTT
CCGTAAGACGGAACTCAAGCACTCCAAGACCGAACTCAACTTCAAGGAGTGGCAAAAGGCATTTACCGAT
GTGATGTCGACTGGCACTGGTTCTACGGGCTCGGGCTCCTCAGGAGAGGAGGATAACATGGCCTCTCTCC
CAGCGACACATGAGTTACACATCTTTGGCTCCTTCAACGGTGTGGACTTTGACATGGTGGGTCGTGGCAC
CGGCAATCCAAATGATGGTTATGAGGAGTTAAACCTGAAGTCCACCAAGGGTGACCTCCAGTTCTCCCCC
TGGATTCTGGTCCCTCAAATCGGGTATGGCTTCCATCAGTACCTGCCCTTCCCCGACGGGATGTCGCCTT
TCCAGGCCGCCATGAAAGATGGCTCCGGATACCAAGTCCATCGCACAATGCAGTTTGAAGACGGTGCCTC
CCTGACTTCCAACTACCGCTACACCTACGAGGGAAGCCACATCAAAGGAGAGTTTCAGGTGAAGGGGACT
GGTTTCCCTGCTGACGGTCCTGTGATGACCAACTCGCTGACCGCTGCGGACTGGTGCGTGACCAAGATGC
TGTACCCCAACGACAAAACCATCATCAGCACCTTTGACTGGACTTACACCACTGGAAATGGCAAGCGCTA
CCAGAGCACTGCGCGGACCACCTACACCTTTGCCAAGCCAATGGCGGCCAACATCCTGAAGAACCAGCCG
ATGTTCGTGTTCCGTAAGACGGAACTCAAGCACTCCAAGACCGAACTCAACTTCAAGGAGTGGCAAAAGG
CATTTACCGATGTGATGGGCATGGACGAGCTGTACAAGGGAAGCTTCGAATTCATGGACCGATCTAAAGA
AAACTGCATTTCAGGACCTGTTAAGGCTACAGCTCCAGTTGGAGGTCCAAAACGTGTTCTCGTGACTCAG
CAATTTCCTTGTCAGAATCCATTACCTGTAAATAGTGGCCAGGCTCAGCGGGTCTTGTGTCCTTCAAATT
CTTCCCAGCGCATTCCTTTGCAAGCACAAAAACTTGTCTCCAGTCACAAGCCGGTTCAGAATCAGAAGCA
GAAGCAATTGCAGGCAACCAGTGTACCTCATCCTGTCTCCAGGCCACTGAATAACACCCAAAAGAGCAAG
CAGCCCCTGCCATCGGCACCTGAAAATAATCCTGAGGAGGAACTGGCATCAAAACAGAAAAATGAAGAAT
CAAAAAAGAGGCAGTGGGCTTTGGAAGACTTTGAAATTGGTCGCCCTCTGGGTAAAGGAAAGTTTGGTAA
TGTTTATTTGGCAAGAGAAAAGCAAAGCAAGTTTATTCTGGCTCTTAAAGTGTTATTTAAAGCTCAGCTG
GAGAAAGCCGGAGTGGAGCATCAGCTCAGAAGAGAAGTAGAAATACAGTCCCACCTTCGGCATCCTAATA
TTCTTAGACTGTATGGTTATTTCCATGATGCTACCAGAGTCTACCTAATTCTGGAATATGCACCACTTGG
AACAGTTTATAGAGAACTTCAGAAACTTTCAAAGTTTGATGAGCAGAGAACTGCTACTTATATAACAGAA
TTGGCAAATGCACTATCATATTGCCATTCGAAGAGAGTTATTCATAGAGACATTAAGCCAGAGAACTTAC
TTCTTGGATCAGCTGGAGAGCTTAAAATTGCAGATTTTGGGTGGTCAGTACATGCTCCATCTTCCAGGAG
GACCACTCTCTGTGGCACCCTGGACTACCTGCCCCCTGAAATGATTGAAGGTCGGATGCATGATGAGAAG
GTGGATCTCTGGAGCCTTGGAGTTCTTTGCTATGAATTTTTAGTTGGGAAGCCTCCTTTTGAGGCAAACA
CATACCAAGAGACCTACAAAAGAATATCACGGGTTGAGTTCACATTCCCTGACTTTGTAACAGAGGGAGC
CAGGGACCTCATTTCAAGACTGTTGAAGCATAATCCCAGCCAGAGGCCAATGCTCAGAGAAGTACTTGAA
CACCCCTGGATCACAGCAAATTCATCAAAACCATCAAATTGCCAAAACAAAGAATCAGCTAGCAAACAGT
CTGGGGATCCACCGGTCGCCACCATGGTGAGCAAGGGCGAGGAGCTGTTCACCGGGGTGGTGCCCATCCT
GGTCGAGCTGGACGGCGACGTAAACGGCCACAAGTTCAGCGTGTCCGGCGAGGGCGAGGGCGATGCCACC
TACGGCAAGCTGACCCTGAAGTTCATCTGCACCACCGGCAAGCTGCCCGTGCCCTGGCCCACCCTCGTGA
CCACCCTGAGCTGGGGCGTGCAGTGCTTCAGCCGCTACCCCGACCACATGAAGCAGCACGACTTCTTCAA
GTCCGCCATGCCCGAAGGCTACGTCCAGGAGCGCACCATCTTCTTCAAGGACGACGGCAACTACAAGACC
CGCGCCGAGGTGAAGTTCGAGGGCGACACCCTGGTGAACCGCATCGAGCTGAAGGGCATCGACTTCAAGG
AGGACGGCAACATCCTGGGGCACAAGCTGGAGTACAACTACATCAGCGGCAACGTCTATATCACCGCCGA
CAAGCAGAAGAACGGCATCAAGGCCAACTTCAAGATCCGCCACAACATCGAGGACGGCAGCGTGCAGCTC
GCCGACCACTACCAGCAGAACACCCCCATCGGCGACGGCCCCGTGCTGCTGCCCGACAACCACTACCTGA
GCACCCAGTCCGCCCTGAGCAAAGACCCCAACGAGAAGCGCGATCACATGGTCCTGCTGGAGTTCGTGAC
CGCCGCCGGGATCACTCTCGGCATGGACGAGCTGTACAAGTAAAGCGGCCGCGACTCTAGATCATAATCA
GCCATACCACATTTGTAGAGGTTTTACTTGCTTTAAAAAACCTCCCACACCTCCCCCTGAACCTGAAACA
TAAAATGAATGCAATTGTTGTTGTTAACTTGTTTATTGCAGCTTATAATGGTTACAAATAAAGCAATAGC
ATCACAAATTTCACAAATAAAGCATTTTTTTCACTGCATTCTAGTTGTGGTTTGTCCAAACTCATCAATG
TATCTTAAGGCGTAAATTGTAAGCGTTAATATTTTGTTAAAATTCGCGTTAAATTTTTGTTAAATCAGCT
CATTTTTTAACCAATAGGCCGAAATCGGCAAAATCCCTTATAAATCAAAAGAATAGACCGAGATAGGGT
[37 nt withheld, positions 6720-6756]
AAAGAACGTGGACTCCAACGTCAAAGG
[49 nt withheld, positions 6784-6832]
T
[91 nt withheld, positions 6834-6924]
G
[124 nt withheld, positions 6926-7049]
CAGGTGGCACTTTTCGGGGAAATGTGCGCGGAACCCCTATTTGTTTATTTTTCTAAATACATTCAAATAT
GTATCCGCTCATGAGACAATAACCCTGATAAATGCTTCAATAATATTGAAAAAGGAAGAGTCCTGAGGCG
GAAAGAACCAGCTGTGGAATGTGTGTCAGTTAGGGTGTGGAAAGTCCCCAGGCTCCCCAGCAGGCAGAAG
TATGCAAAGCATGCATCTCAATTAGTCAGCAACCAGGTGTGGAAAGTCCCCAGGCTCCCCAGCAGGCAGA
AGTATGCA
Features (pLannotate 1.2.2; 17 found; start..end, strand, type, name):
    237..1031    +  CDS            NeoR/KanR: aminoglycoside phosphotransferase from Tn5; aph(3')-II (or nptII); confers resistance to neomycin, kanamycin, and G418 (Geneticin®)
   1052..1204    +  CDS            ble (fragment): BLE_KLEPN - Experimental evidence at protein level: Swiss-Prot protein existence level 1. Binding protein with a strong affinity to the bleomycin family of antibiotics. Binds to CL990; an antimitotic-antibiotic compound. From Klebsiella pneumoniae.
   1263..1310    +  polyA_signal   HSV TK poly(A) signal: herpes simplex virus thymidine kinase polyadenylation signal (Cole and Stacy, 1985)
   1401..1417    -  polyA_signal   bGH poly(A) signal (fragment): bovine growth hormone polyadenylation signal
   1639..2227    +  rep_origin     ori: high-copy-number ColE1/pMB1/pBR322/pUC origin of replication
   2402..2705    +  enhancer       CMV enhancer: human cytomegalovirus immediate early enhancer
   2706..2909    +  promoter       CMV promoter: human cytomegalovirus (CMV) immediate early promoter
   2932..2959    +  misc_feature   MCS (fragment): multiple cloning site
   2960..3646    +  CDS            dLanYFP: dLanYFP is a basic (constitutively fluorescent) green/yellow fluorescent protein published in 2013, derived from Branchiostoma lanceolatum.
   3683..4378    +  CDS            dLanYFP: dLanYFP is a basic (constitutively fluorescent) green/yellow fluorescent protein published in 2013, derived from Branchiostoma lanceolatum.
   4394..5602    +  CDS            AURKA: AURKA_HUMAN - Also known as AIK, AIRK1, ARK1, AURA, AYK1, BTAK, IAK1, STK15, STK6. Experimental evidence at protein level: Swiss-Prot protein existence level 1. Mitotic serine/threonine kinase that contributes to the regulation of cell cycle progression (PubMed:26246606, PubMed:12390251, PubMed:18615013, PubMed:11039908, PubMed:17125279, PubMed:17360485). Associates with the centrosome and the spindle microtubules during mitosis and plays a critical role in various mitotic events including the establishment of mitotic spindle, centrosome duplication, centrosome separation as well as maturation
   5624..6340    +  CDS            Aquamarine: Aquamarine is a basic (constitutively fluorescent) cyan fluorescent protein published in 2013, derived from Aequorea victoria. It has very low acid sensitivity.
   6360..6443    +  CDS            large T antigen (fragment): large T antigen from SV40 (simian virus 40)
   6466..6587    +  polyA_signal   SV40 poly(A) signal: SV40 polyadenylation signal
   6621..7049    -  rep_origin     f1 ori (sequence partly withheld): f1 bacteriophage origin of replication; arrow indicates direction of (+) strand synthesis
   7076..7180    +  promoter       AmpR promoter: bla
   7182..202     +  promoter       SV40 promoter (across the origin): SV40 enhancer and early promoter
