[The description below was written by a language model from this plasmid's Addgene catalogue record and pLannotate feature annotations shown in this document.]
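Description:
TdLanYFP-AURKA-Aquamarine is a mammalian expression plasmid on a pCMV backbone that encodes a genetically encoded FRET biosensor built around human Aurora kinase A (AURKA). The 7,337-nt sequence carries a high-copy ColE1/pUC-type origin for propagation in E. coli and an f1 phage origin. A single NeoR/KanR (aminoglycoside phosphotransferase) gene is placed behind both a bacterial bla-type promoter and the SV40 enhancer/early promoter and ends in the HSV TK polyadenylation signal. It therefore provides kanamycin resistance in bacteria and G418 selection in mammalian cells. Short annotated fragments of ble, the bGH poly(A) signal and SV40 large T antigen appear to be backbone remnants rather than functional units.

The payload is a single open reading frame driven by the CMV immediate-early enhancer and promoter and terminated by the SV40 poly(A) signal. It begins with two consecutive dLanYFP coding units, which form the tandem-dimer yellow protein tdLanYFP derived from Branchiostoma lanceolatum. These are followed by full-length AURKA and then the cyan, acid-insensitive Aequorea-derived protein Aquamarine at the C terminus. Aquamarine acts as the FRET donor and tdLanYFP as the acceptor, so changes in the conformation of the intervening kinase should alter energy transfer between the two fluorophores and give an optical readout in live cells. The catalogue purpose line says that LC3B is the flanked protein, but the insert field, the construct name and the feature table all identify AURKA, and no LC3B feature is annotated. The associated work presents tdLanYFP as a bright, photostable, pH-insensitive yellow protein for live-cell imaging and FRET-based sensing.
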