Addgene plasmid #228562: TdLanYFP-AURKA-Aquamarine
Purpose: Encodes the AURKA biosensor where LC3B is flanked by the Aquamarine/TdLanYFP donor/acceptor FRET pair and under the control of the CMV promoter.
Depositing lab: Giulia Bertolin. Publication: tdLanYFP, a Yellow, Bright, Photostable, and pH-Insensitive Fluorescent Protein for Live-Cell Imaging and Forster Resonance Energy Transfer-Based Sensing Strategies. Bousmah Y, Valenta H, Bertolin G, Singh U, Nicolas V, Pasquier H, Tramier M, Merola F, Erard M. ACS Sens. 2021 Nov 26;6(11):3940-3947. doi: 10.1021/acssensors.1c00874. Epub 2021 Oct 22. PubMed 34676768.
Backbone
  Vector backbone: pCMV
  Vector type: Mammalian Expression
  Selectable markers: Neomycin (select with G418)
Growth in bacteria
  Bacterial resistance: Kanamycin, 50 μg/mL
  Growth temperature: 37°C
  Growth strain: DH5alpha
  Copy number: High Copy
Gene/Insert
  Gene/Insert name: AURKA (alt name: Aurora A)
  Species: H. sapiens (human)
  Entrez Gene: AURKA (a.k.a. AIK, ARK1, AURA, BTAK, PPP1R47, STK15, STK6, STK7); AURKA (a.k.a. ARK1, AURORA2, AurA, BTAK, STK15, STK6, STK7)
  Promoter: CMV
  Tag / fusion protein: Aquamarine (C terminal on insert); TdLanYFP (N terminal on insert)
  Cloning method: Gibson Cloning
  Sequencing primers: 5′ CMV
Terms and licenses: Academic/Nonprofit Terms; Industry Terms: Not Available to Industry
How to cite: TdLanYFP-AURKA-Aquamarine was a gift from Giulia Bertolin (Addgene plasmid # 228562 ; http://n2t.net/addgene:228562 ; RRID:Addgene_228562)
